Addgene plasmid #106467: pKP131 [pRS406-YBR139Wp-YBR139W(H474A)-GFP-ADH1t]
Purpose: Expresses Atg42/Ybr139w(H474A) with a C-terminal GFP tag in yeast cells
Depositing lab: Daniel Klionsky. Depositing organization: University of Michigan. Publication: A newly characterized vacuolar serine carboxypeptidase, Atg42/Ybr139w, is required for normal vacuole function and the terminal steps of autophagy in the yeast Saccharomyces cerevisiae. Parzych KR, Ariosa A, Mari M, Klionsky DJ. Mol Biol Cell. 2018 May 1;29(9):1089-1099. doi: 10.1091/mbc.E17-08-0516. Epub 2018 Mar 22. PubMed 29514932.
Backbone
  Vector backbone: pKP112
  Total vector size (bp): 7678
  Vector type: Bacterial Expression, Yeast Expression
  Selectable markers: URA3
Growth in bacteria
  Bacterial resistance: Ampicillin, 100 μg/mL
  Growth temperature: 37°C
  Growth strain: DH5alpha
  Copy number: Unknown
Gene/Insert
  Gene/Insert name: YBR139W(H474A) (alt name: ATG42)
  Species: S. cerevisiae (budding yeast)
  Insert size (bp): 1524
  Mutation: Changed Histidine 474 to Alanine
  Promoter: YBR139W
  Tag / fusion protein: GFP (C terminal on backbone)
  Cloning method: Restriction Enzyme; 5′ cloning site SacI (unknown if destroyed); 3′ cloning site None (unknown if destroyed)
  Sequencing primers: 5′ M13 REV
Terms and licenses: Academic/Nonprofit Terms; Industry Terms: Not Available to Industry
How to cite: pKP131 [pRS406-YBR139Wp-YBR139W(H474A)-GFP-ADH1t] was a gift from Daniel Klionsky (Addgene plasmid # 106467 ; http://n2t.net/addgene:106467 ; RRID:Addgene_106467)
