[The description below was written by a language model from this plasmid's Addgene catalogue record and pLannotate feature annotations shown in this document.]
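Description:
pKP131 is a yeast integrating shuttle plasmid built on the pRS406 framework (immediate backbone pKP112). It expresses a point-mutant form of the Saccharomyces cerevisiae vacuolar serine carboxypeptidase Atg42/Ybr139w fused to GFP. In E. coli it replicates from a high-copy ColE1/pUC-type origin and is selected with ampicillin through the bla gene. An f1 origin and pBluescript-derived remnants (lac promoter/operator, lacZα fragment, and T3 and T7 promoters flanking the cloning region) are also present. No yeast replication origin or centromere is annotated, which fits the pRS406 design: the plasmid is maintained in yeast by integration into the genome. Transformants are selected by uracil prototrophy from the URA3 marker and its own promoter, and URA3 can be counterselected with 5-FOA.

The payload is the 1524 bp YBR139W open reading frame carrying a histidine 474 to alanine substitution, driven by the native YBR139W promoter. The upstream genomic segment cloned with it includes part of the neighbouring, divergently oriented gene, which is annotated as a fragment on the opposite strand. The coding sequence is followed, after a short linker, by a backbone-supplied C-terminal GFP and then the ADH1 terminator. Expression should therefore follow endogenous regulation while allowing the protein to be followed by fluorescence or GFP-based detection. The record does not say why H474 was chosen. The associated study characterises Atg42 as a carboxypeptidase needed for vacuole function and the terminal steps of autophagy, so the construct presumably serves for comparison with wild-type Atg42-GFP. The two full-sequence records (7,595 and 7,606 nt) show the same feature order and are slightly shorter than the listed 7,678 bp.
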