Features (pLannotate 1.2.2; 21 found; start..end, strand, type, name):
     96..200     +  promoter       AmpR promoter: bla
    201..1061    +  CDS            AmpR: β-lactamase; bla; confers resistance to ampicillin, carbenicillin, and related antibiotics
   1232..1820    +  rep_origin     ori: high-copy-number ColE1/pMB1/pBR322/pUC origin of replication
   2003..2095    +  CDS            lacI (fragment): lac repressor; lacI; The lac repressor binds to the lac operator to inhibit transcription in E. coli. This inhibition can be relieved by adding lactose or isopropyl-β-D-thiogalactopyranoside (IPTG).
   2108..2129    +  protein_bind   CAP binding site: CAP binding activates transcription in the presence of cAMP. E. coli catabolite activator protein
   2144..2174    +  promoter       lac promoter: promoter for the E. coli lac operon
   2182..2198    +  protein_bind   lac operator: The lac repressor binds to the lac operator to inhibit transcription in E. coli. This inhibition can be relieved by adding lactose or isopropyl-β-D-thiogalactopyranoside (IPTG). lac repressor encoded by lacI
   2243..2261    +  promoter       T3 promoter: promoter for bacteriophage T3 RNA polymerase
   2282..2752    -  CDS            YBY8_YEAST (fragment): Experimental evidence at protein level: Swiss-Prot protein existence level 1. From Saccharomyces cerevisiae (strain ATCC 204508 / S288c) (Baker's yeast).
   3080..4603    +  CDS            YBY9_YEAST: Experimental evidence at protein level: Swiss-Prot protein existence level 1. From Saccharomyces cerevisiae (strain ATCC 204508 / S288c) (Baker's yeast).
   4631..5341    +  CDS            GFP: Aequoria victoria green fluorescent protein
   5362..5549    +  terminator     ADH1 terminator: S. cerevisiae ADH1; transcription terminator for the S. cerevisiae alcohol dehydrogenase 1 (ADH1) gene
   5549..5603    +  misc_feature   MCS (fragment): pBluescript multiple cloning site
   5612..5630    -  promoter       T7 promoter: promoter for bacteriophage T7 RNA polymerase
   5638..5793    +  CDS            lacZα (fragment): LacZα fragment of β-galactosidase; lacZ fragment
   5801..6256    +  rep_origin     f1 ori (sequence partly withheld): f1 bacteriophage origin of replication; arrow indicates direction of (+) strand synthesis
   6257..6308    -  misc_feature   bom (fragment): basis of mobility region from pBR322
   6387..7190    -  CDS            URA3: orotidine-5'-phosphate decarboxylase, required for uracil biosynthesis; S. cerevisiae URA3; yeast auxotrophic marker, counterselectable with 5-fluoroorotic acid (5-FOA)
   7191..7406    -  promoter       URA3 promoter: S. cerevisiae URA3
   7421..7470    -  misc_feature   bom (fragment): basis of mobility region from pBR322
   7572..1       -  CDS            rop (fragment) (across the origin): Rop protein, which maintains plasmids at low copy number; rop
>Addgene plasmid #106467 | pKP131 [pRS406-YBR139Wp-YBR139W(H474A)-GFP-ADH1t] | depositor full sequence | sequence record 201589 | pKP131 [pRS406-YBR139Wp-YBR139W(H474A)-GFP-ADH1t] sequence 7606 bps
GACGAAAGGGCCTCGTGATACGCCTATTTTTATAGGTTAATGTCATGATAATAATGGTTTCTTAGACGTC
AGGTGGCACTTTTCGGGGAAATGTGCGCGGAACCCCTATTTGTTTATTTTTCTAAATACATTCAAATATG
TATCCGCTCATGAGACAATAACCCTGATAAATGCTTCAATAATATTGAAAAAGGAAGAGTATGAGTATTC
AACATTTCCGTGTCGCCCTTATTCCCTTTTTTGCGGCATTTTGCCTTCCTGTTTTTGCTCACCCAGAAAC
GCTGGTGAAAGTAAAAGATGCTGAAGATCAGTTGGGTGCACGAGTGGGTTACATCGAACTGGATCTCAAC
AGCGGTAAGATCCTTGAGAGTTTTCGCCCCGAAGAACGTTTTCCAATGATGAGCACTTTTAAAGTTCTGC
TATGTGGCGCGGTATTATCCCGTATTGACGCCGGGCAAGAGCAACTCGGTCGCCGCATACACTATTCTCA
GAATGACTTGGTTGAGTACTCACCAGTCACAGAAAAGCATCTTACGGATGGCATGACAGTAAGAGAATTA
TGCAGTGCTGCCATAACCATGAGTGATAACACTGCGGCCAACTTACTTCTGACAACGATCGGAGGACCGA
AGGAGCTAACCGCTTTTTTGCACAACATGGGGGATCATGTAACTCGCCTTGATCGTTGGGAACCGGAGCT
GAATGAAGCCATACCAAACGACGAGCGTGACACCACGATGCCTGTAGCAATGGCAACAACGTTGCGCAAA
CTATTAACTGGCGAACTACTTACTCTAGCTTCCCGGCAACAATTAATAGACTGGATGGAGGCGGATAAAG
TTGCAGGACCACTTCTGCGCTCGGCCCTTCCGGCTGGCTGGTTTATTGCTGATAAATCTGGAGCCGGTGA
GCGTGGGTCTCGCGGTATCATTGCAGCACTGGGGCCAGATGGTAAGCCCTCCCGTATCGTAGTTATCTAC
ACGACGGGGAGTCAGGCAACTATGGATGAACGAAATAGACAGATCGCTGAGATAGGTGCCTCACTGATTA
AGCATTGGTAACTGTCAGACCAAGTTTACTCATATATACTTTAGATTGATTTAAAACTTCATTTTTAATT
TAAAAGGATCTAGGTGAAGATCCTTTTTGATAATCTCATGACCAAAATCCCTTAACGTGAGTTTTCGTTC
CACTGAGCGTCAGACCCCGTAGAAAAGATCAAAGGATCTTCTTGAGATCCTTTTTTTCTGCGCGTAATCT
GCTGCTTGCAAACAAAAAAACCACCGCTACCAGCGGTGGTTTGTTTGCCGGATCAAGAGCTACCAACTCT
TTTTCCGAAGGTAACTGGCTTCAGCAGAGCGCAGATACCAAATACTGTCCTTCTAGTGTAGCCGTAGTTA
GGCCACCACTTCAAGAACTCTGTAGCACCGCCTACATACCTCGCTCTGCTAATCCTGTTACCAGTGGCTG
CTGCCAGTGGCGATAAGTCGTGTCTTACCGGGTTGGACTCAAGACGATAGTTACCGGATAAGGCGCAGCG
GTCGGGCTGAACGGGGGGTTCGTGCACACAGCCCAGCTTGGAGCGAACGACCTACACCGAACTGAGATAC
CTACAGCGTGAGCTATGAGAAAGCGCCACGCTTCCCGAAGGGAGAAAGGCGGACAGGTATCCGGTAAGCG
GCAGGGTCGGAACAGGAGAGCGCACGAGGGAGCTTCCAGGGGGAAACGCCTGGTATCTTTATAGTCCTGT
CGGGTTTCGCCACCTCTGACTTGAGCGTCGATTTTTGTGATGCTCGTCAGGGGGGCGGAGCCTATGGAAA
AACGCCAGCAACGCGGCCTTTTTACGGTTCCTGGCCTTTTGCTGGCCTTTTGCTCACATGTTCTTTCCTG
CGTTATCCCCTGATTCTGTGGATAACCGTATTACCGCCTTTGAGTGAGCTGATACCGCTCGCCGCAGCCG
AACGACCGAGCGCAGCGAGTCAGTGAGCGAGGAAGCGGAAGAGCGCCCAATACGCAAACCGCCTCTCCCC
GCGCGTTGGCCGATTCATTAATGCAGCTGGCACGACAGGTTTCCCGACTGGAAAGCGGGCAGTGAGCGCA
ACGCAATTAATGTGAGTTACCTCACTCATTAGGCACCCCAGGCTTTACACTTTATGCTTCCGGCTCCTAT
GTTGTGTGGAATTGTGAGCGGATAACAATTTCACACAGGAAACAGCTATGACCATGATTACGCCAAGCGC
GCAATTAACCCTCACTAAAGGGAACAAAAGCTGGAGCTCTTGCATGGAGGCGCAATTGGCAAAGACGTAA
AGCTCTTGTCATCAATTAGATCTAATTTGGAAACAGATTGGTACAATTTGGATGGAATTTTAGGCTTGGC
ACCTATCAATTGTGAGCGACGCTTTCTTACATTCAATAACTGTTGGTTCTGATTTTCACTTTGACTATTG
CCTTGGTATGGAGAATTTCTCTGCAATGGTTTTGCCTGCTTCGAAGGAGTGCTGTTACTATCGAAGATAA
ATTCCTTCTTTTCAAATTGCCATTGTAACATGGAGTTATTCTCTATATCCTGGACGACTGGAGGAGTCAA
GGGCCTGGAAAGTACGGATCCTGTAGAAATATCACTGGCAATTATACTGAGTTTATTGTTGGTGTTGCTA
TTCATATTTGAGCTGGTATTGGACGAAAGCAAGGATAATGAGTTTGTGTCTACTGACTCCAACACCCTAG
GCTGGATTTGATCTTTCTCCATCCTTTAATTTTAACCTTTTAATTAGTGGTTGGATCAAGTTTTCGAGAC
TATTCCAATCTGTGACTTGTTGGATAAATAGTTTTTGACTCGTTTAGTATAATCCTTTTTTCTAAAAGTG
CTTAGAGTTCTCTAAGATGTTCTTGTTTACAATGTGAGCGATTTAGGAAATTTCCTAAAAATGGCCGAGG
CGGCGCTAGCATTCTACGAAAGGTGAGATAACGCTTCGTTATCGAAAAATGTCAGGGGACAGGGGTTATA
TAAGAACGAAAATTGTCATCCTGCATTTTTTCTTTAAAACAGCTATACAAAAAGTGATACCGACATACAA
TGAAGTATCTAAACTTAGTTTTCGTGCTTCAGCTTCTTATTAGCATCAAATACGCCTCATTCGGCCGAGC
CTTTTCTCTTTTTGAAGATGATACCACCTTTGCCAATTTGGATAAACAGCTAAAGCTTCCACAGAATACA
CAGCAAACCCTTAAATTGGACCGTTTGAATCACGATGATCCGCTGTTTACAACTTTTATTTCTTCTGTGG
ACACAGATTACAGTTTGAGACTTAGAACAGTAGATCCTTCTAAACTAGGAATTGACACCGTAAAACAATG
GTCGGGTTACATGGACTATAAGGATTCCAAACACTTTTTTTACTGGTTTTTTGAAAGTAGGAACGATCCT
GCTAACGACCCAATTATTCTTTGGTTAAATGGTGGACCTGGTTGTTCCTCGTTTACTGGGTTGCTATTTG
AACTAGGCCCCTCATCAATTGGCGCCGATATGAAACCAATCCACAATCCCTATTCTTGGAATAATAACGC
TTCAATGATCTTCTTAGAACAGCCACTCGGAGTCGGCTTTTCCTATGGTGATGAAAAAGTCTCCTCTACA
AAATTAGCAGGCAAAGATGCGTACATTTTCCTGGAATTGTTTTTTGAAGCTTTTCCTCATTTACGCTCCA
ACGATTTCCACATTGCAGGCGAATCCTATGCAGGACATTATATCCCTCAAATTGCACATGAGATCGTTGT
CAAGAACCCTGAAAGAACGTTCAATTTAACTTCAGTTATGATTGGTAATGGTATCACAGACCCTTTGATT
CAAGCAGATTATTATGAACCAATGGCATGCGGGAAAGGGGGCTATCACCCTGTTCTCTCATCAGAAGAAT
GTGAGAAAATGAGTAAAGCTGCAGGTCGTTGTCGTAGGTTGAACAAGTTATGTTATGCTTCTAAATCAAG
TTTACCATGCATAGTCGCCACTGCTTACTGTGACTCTGCACTTTTGGAACCGTACATTAACACAGGACTC
AACGTCTATGACATTAGAGGGCCCTGTGAAGATAATAGTACTGATGGTATGTGTTATACAGGTCTCCGCT
ATGTCGACCAGTATATGAATTTTCCTGAAGTTCAAGAAACGCTAGGGTCCGACGTGCATAATTATTCTGG
CTGTGATAATGACGTGTTCACCGGATTTTTGTTTACGGGCGATGGAAGTAAACCATTTCAACAATATATT
GCTGAATTATTAAATCACAACATTCCGGTATTAATATATGCGGGTGATAAGGATTATATTTGTAATTGGC
TGGGAAACCATGCTTGGTCCAATGAGTTGGAATGGATCAATAAACGTAGGTATCAGAGAAGGATGTTAAG
ACCATGGGTCAGTAAAGAAACAGGTGAAGAGTTGGGACAAGTCAAGAACTATGGCCCTTTCACCTTTTTG
AGAATATACGATGCCGGTGCTATGGTGCCCTATGATCAACCGGAGGCAAGTTTGGAAATGGTCAACAGTT
GGATTTCCGGTAATCGTGCTTTTTCGGATCTTTCCACCTTGGAAAATGCTAGTTCTAGACGGATCCCCGG
GCTGCAGATGAAAGGAGAAGAACTTTTCACTGGAGTTGTCCCAATTCTTGTTGAATTAGATGGTGATGTT
AATGGGCACAAATTTTCTGTCAGTGGAGAGGGTGAAGGTGATGCAACATACGGAAAACTTACCCTTAAAT
TTATTTGCACTACTGGAAAACTACCTGTTCCATGGCCAACACTTGTCACTACTTTCACTTATGGTGTTCA
ATGCTTTTCAAGATACCCAGATCATATGAAACGGCATGACTTTTTCAAGAGTGCCATGCCCGAAGGTTAT
GTACAGGAAAGAACTATATTTTTCAAAGATGACGGGAACTACAAGACACGTGCTGAAGTCAAGTTTGAAG
GTGATACCCTTGTTAATAGAATCGAGTTAAAAGGTATTGATTTTAAAGAAGATGGAAACATTCTTGGACA
CAAATTGGAATACAACTATAACTCACACAATGTATACATCATGGCAGACAAACAAAAGAATGGAATCAAA
GTTAACTTCAAAATTAGACACAACATTGAAGATGGAAGCGTTCAACTAGCAGACCATTATCAACAAAATA
CTCCAATTGGCGATGGCCCTGTCCTTTTACCAGACAACCATTACCTGTCCACACAATCTGCCCTTTCGAA
AGATCCCAACGAAAAGAGAGACCACATGGTCCTTCTTGAGTTTGTAACAGCTGCTGGGATTACACATGGC
ATGGATGAACTATACAAATAGGGCGCGCCACTTCTAAATAAGCGAATTTCTTATGATTTATGATTTTTAT
TATTAAATAAGTTATAAAAAAAATAAGTGTATACAAATTTTAAAGTGACTCTTAGGTTTTAAAACGAAAA
TTCTTATTCTTGAGTAACTCTTTCCTGTAGGTCAGGTTGCTTTCTCAGGTATAGTATGAGGTCGCTCTTA
TTGACCACACCTCTACCGGGAATTCGATATCAAGCTTATCGATACCGTCGACCTCGAGGGGGGGCCCGGT
ACCCAATTCGCCCTATAGTGAGTCGTATTACGCGCGCTCACTGGCCGTCGTTTTACAACGTCGTGACTGG
GAAAACCCTGGCGTTACCCAACTTAATCGCCTTGCAGCACATCCCCCTTTCGCCAGCTGGCGTAATAGCG
AAGAGGCCCGCACCGATCGCCCTTCCCAACAGTTGCGCAGCCTGAATGGCGAATGGCGCG
[124 nt withheld, positions 5801-5924]
C
[91 nt withheld, positions 5926-6016]
A
[49 nt withheld, positions 6018-6066]
CCTTTGACGTTGGAGTCCACGTTCTTT
[37 nt withheld, positions 6094-6130]
ACCCTATCTCGGTCTATTCTTTTGATTTATAAGGGATTTTGCCGATTTCGGCCTATTGGTTAAAAAATGA
GCTGATTTAACAAAAATTTAACGCGAATTTTAACAAAATATTAACGTTTACAATTTCCTGATGCGGTATT
TTCTCCTTACGCATCTGTGCGGTATTTCACACCGCATAGGGTAATAACTGATATAATTAAATTGAAGCTC
TAATTTGTGAGTTTAGTATACATGCATTTACTTATAATACAGTTTTTTAGTTTTGCTGGCCGCATCTTCT
CAAATATGCTTCCCAGCCTGCTTTTCTGTAACGTTCACCCTCTACCTTAGCATCCCTTCCCTTTGCAAAT
AGTCCTCTTCCAACAATAATAATGTCAGATCCTGTAGAGACCACATCATCCACGGTTCTATACTGTTGAC
CCAATGCGTCTCCCTTGTCATCTAAACCCACACCGGGTGTCATAATCAACCAATCGTAACCTTCATCTCT
TCCACCCATGTCTCTTTGAGCAATAAAGCCGATAACAAAATCTTTGTCGCTCTTCGCAATGTCAACAGTA
CCCTTAGTATATTCTCCAGTAGATAGGGAGCCCTTGCATGACAATTCTGCTAACATCAAAAGGCCTCTAG
GTTCCTTTGTTACTTCTTCTGCCGCCTGCTTCAAACCGCTAACAATACCTGGGCCCACCACACCGTGTGC
ATTCGTAATGTCTGCCCATTCTGCTATTCTGTATACACCCGCAGAGTACTGCAATTTGACTGTATTACCA
ATGTCAGCAAATTTTCTGTCTTCGAAGAGTAAAAAATTGTACTTGGCGGATAATGCCTTTAGCGGCTTAA
CTGTGCCCTCCATGGAAAAATCAGTCAAGATATCCACATGTGTTTTTAGTAAACAAATTTTGGGACCTAA
TGCTTCAACTAACTCCAGTAATTCCTTGGTGGTACGAACATCCAATGAAGCACACAAGTTTGTTTGCTTT
TCGTGCATGATATTAAATAGCTTGGCAGCAACAGGACTAGGATGAGTAGCAGCACGTTCCTTATATGTAG
CTTTCGACATGATTTATCTTCGTTTCCTGCAGGTTTTTGTTCTGTGCAGTTGGGTTAAGAATACTGGGCA
ATTTCATGTTTCTTCAACACTACATATGCGTATATATACCAATCTAAGTCTGTGCTCCTTCCTTCGTTCT
TCCTTCTGTTCGGAGATTACCGAATCAAAAAAATTTCAAAGAAACCGAAATCAAAAAAAAGAATAAAAAA
AAAATGATGAATTGAATTGAAAAGCTGTGGTATGGTGCACTCTCAGTACAATCTGCTCTGATGCCGCATA
GTTAAGCCAGCCCCGACACCCGCCAACACCCGCTGACGCGCCCTGACGGGCTTGTCTGCTCCCGGCATCC
GCTTACAGACAAGCTGTGACCGTCTCCGGGAGCTGCATGTGTCAGAGGTTTTCACCGTCATCACCGAAAC
GCGCGA
