Features (pLannotate 1.2.2; 21 found; start..end, strand, type, name):
      2..94      +  CDS            lacI (fragment): lac repressor; lacI; The lac repressor binds to the lac operator to inhibit transcription in E. coli. This inhibition can be relieved by adding lactose or isopropyl-β-D-thiogalactopyranoside (IPTG).
    107..128     +  protein_bind   CAP binding site: CAP binding activates transcription in the presence of cAMP. E. coli catabolite activator protein
    143..173     +  promoter       lac promoter: promoter for the E. coli lac operon
    181..197     +  protein_bind   lac operator: The lac repressor binds to the lac operator to inhibit transcription in E. coli. This inhibition can be relieved by adding lactose or isopropyl-β-D-thiogalactopyranoside (IPTG). lac repressor encoded by lacI
    242..260     +  promoter       T3 promoter: promoter for bacteriophage T3 RNA polymerase
    281..751     -  CDS            YBY8_YEAST (fragment): Experimental evidence at protein level: Swiss-Prot protein existence level 1. From Saccharomyces cerevisiae (strain ATCC 204508 / S288c) (Baker's yeast).
   1079..2602    +  CDS            YBY9_YEAST: Experimental evidence at protein level: Swiss-Prot protein existence level 1. From Saccharomyces cerevisiae (strain ATCC 204508 / S288c) (Baker's yeast).
   2630..3340    +  CDS            GFP: Aequoria victoria green fluorescent protein
   3361..3548    +  terminator     ADH1 terminator: S. cerevisiae ADH1; transcription terminator for the S. cerevisiae alcohol dehydrogenase 1 (ADH1) gene
   3548..3602    +  misc_feature   MCS (fragment): pBluescript multiple cloning site
   3611..3629    -  promoter       T7 promoter: promoter for bacteriophage T7 RNA polymerase
   3637..3792    +  CDS            lacZα (fragment): LacZα fragment of β-galactosidase; lacZ fragment
   3796..4224    +  rep_origin     f1 ori (sequence partly withheld): f1 bacteriophage origin of replication; arrow indicates direction of (+) strand synthesis
   4252..4303    -  misc_feature   bom (fragment): basis of mobility region from pBR322
   4382..5185    -  CDS            URA3: orotidine-5'-phosphate decarboxylase, required for uracil biosynthesis; S. cerevisiae URA3; yeast auxotrophic marker, counterselectable with 5-fluoroorotic acid (5-FOA)
   5186..5401    -  promoter       URA3 promoter: S. cerevisiae URA3
   5409..5458    -  misc_feature   bom (fragment): basis of mobility region from pBR322
   5560..5595    -  CDS            rop (fragment): Rop protein, which maintains plasmids at low copy number; rop
   5690..5794    +  promoter       AmpR promoter: bla
   5795..6655    +  CDS            AmpR: β-lactamase; bla; confers resistance to ampicillin, carbenicillin, and related antibiotics
   6826..7414    +  rep_origin     ori: high-copy-number ColE1/pMB1/pBR322/pUC origin of replication
>Addgene plasmid #106467 | pKP131 [pRS406-YBR139Wp-YBR139W(H474A)-GFP-ADH1t] | addgene full sequence | sequence record 204901 | Addgene NGS Result
AGCGCCCAATACGCAAACCGCCTCTCCCCGCGCGTTGGCCGATTCATTAATGCAGCTGGCACGACAGGTT
TCCCGACTGGAAAGCGGGCAGTGAGCGCAACGCAATTAATGTGAGTTAGCTCACTCATTAGGCACCCCAG
GCTTTACACTTTATGCTTCCGGCTCGTATGTTGTGTGGAATTGTGAGCGGATAACAATTTCACACAGGAA
ACAGCTATGACCATGATTACGCCAAGCGCGCAATTAACCCTCACTAAAGGGAACAAAAGCTGGAGCTCTT
GCATGGAGGCGCAATTGGCAAAGACGTAAAGCTCTTGTCATCAATTAGATCTAATTTGGAAACAGATTGG
TACAATTTGGATGGAATTTTAGGCTTGGCACCTATCAATTGTGAGCGACGCTTTCTTACATTCAATAACT
GTTGGTTCTGATTTTCACTTTGACTATTGCCTTGGTATGGAGAATTTCTCTGCAATGGTTTTGCCTGCTT
CGAAGGAGTGCTGTTACTATCGAAGATAAATTCCTTCTTTTCAAATTGCCATTGTAACATGGAGTTATTC
TCTATATCCTGGACGACTGGAGGAGTCAAGGGCCTGGAAAGTACGGATCCTGTAGAAATATCACTGGCAA
TTATACTGAGTTTATTGTTGGTGTTGCTATTCATATTTGAGCTGGTATTGGACGAAAGCAAGGATAATGA
GTTTGTGTCTACTGACTCCAACACCCTAGGCTGGATTTGATCTTTCTCCATCCTTTAATTTTAACCTTTT
AATTAGTGGTTGGATCAAGTTTTCGAGACTATTCCAATCTGTGACTTGTTGGATAAATAGTTTTTGACTC
GTTTAGTATAATCCTTTTTTCTAAAAGTGCTTAGAGTTCTCTAAGATGTTCTTGTTTACAATGTGAGCGA
TTTAGGAAATTTCCTAAAAATGGCCGAGGCGGCGCTAGCATTCTACGAAAGGTGAGATAACGCTTCGTTA
TCGAAAAATGTCAGGGGACAGGGGTTATATAAGAACGAAAATTGTCATCCTGCATTTTTTCTTTAAAACA
GCTATACAAAAAGTGATACCGACATACAATGAAGTATCTAAACTTAGTTTTCGTGCTTCAGCTTCTTATT
AGCATCAAATACGCCTCATTCGGCCGAGCCTTTTCTCTTTTTGAAGATGATACCACCTTTGCCAATTTGG
ATAAACAGCTAAAGCTTCCACAGAATACACAGCAAACCCTTAAATTGGACCGTTTGAATCACGATGATCC
GCTGTTTACAACTTTTATTTCTTCTGTGGACACAGATTACAGTTTGAGACTTAGAACAGTAGATCCTTCT
AAACTAGGAATTGACACCGTAAAACAATGGTCGGGTTACATGGACTATAAGGATTCCAAACACTTTTTTT
ACTGGTTTTTTGAAAGTAGGAACGATCCTGCTAACGACCCAATTATTCTTTGGTTAAATGGTGGACCTGG
TTGTTCCTCGTTTACTGGGTTGCTATTTGAACTAGGCCCCTCATCAATTGGCGCCGATATGAAACCAATC
CACAATCCCTATTCTTGGAATAATAACGCTTCAATGATCTTCTTAGAACAGCCACTCGGAGTCGGCTTTT
CCTATGGTGATGAAAAAGTCTCCTCTACAAAATTAGCAGGCAAAGATGCGTACATTTTCCTGGAATTGTT
TTTTGAAGCTTTTCCTCATTTACGCTCCAACGATTTCCACATTGCAGGCGAATCCTATGCAGGACATTAT
ATCCCTCAAATTGCACATGAGATCGTTGTCAAGAACCCTGAAAGAACGTTCAATTTAACTTCAGTTATGA
TTGGTAATGGTATCACAGACCCTTTGATTCAAGCAGATTATTATGAACCAATGGCATGCGGGAAAGGGGG
CTATCACCCTGTTCTCTCATCAGAAGAATGTGAGAAAATGAGTAAAGCTGCAGGTCGTTGTCGTAGGTTG
AACAAGTTATGTTATGCTTCTAAATCAAGTTTACCATGCATAGTCGCCACTGCTTACTGTGACTCTGCAC
TTTTGGAACCGTACATTAACACAGGACTCAACGTCTATGACATTAGAGGGCCCTGTGAAGATAATAGTAC
TGATGGTATGTGTTATACAGGTCTCCGCTATGTCGACCAGTATATGAATTTTCCTGAAGTTCAAGAAACG
CTAGGGTCCGACGTGCATAATTATTCTGGCTGTGATAATGACGTGTTCACCGGATTTTTGTTTACGGGCG
ATGGAAGTAAACCATTTCAACAATATATTGCTGAATTATTAAATCACAACATTCCGGTATTAATATATGC
GGGTGATAAGGATTATATTTGTAATTGGCTGGGAAACCATGCTTGGTCCAATGAGTTGGAATGGATCAAT
AAACGTAGGTATCAGAGAAGGATGTTAAGACCATGGGTCAGTAAAGAAACAGGTGAAGAGTTGGGACAAG
TCAAGAACTATGGCCCTTTCACCTTTTTGAGAATATACGATGCCGGTGCTATGGTGCCCTATGATCAACC
GGAGGCAAGTTTGGAAATGGTCAACAGTTGGATTTCCGGTAATCGTGCTTTTTCGGATCTTTCCACCTTG
GAAAATGCTAGTTCTAGACGGATCCCCGGGCTGCAGATGAAAGGAGAAGAACTTTTCACTGGAGTTGTCC
CAATTCTTGTTGAATTAGATGGTGATGTTAATGGGCACAAATTTTCTGTCAGTGGAGAGGGTGAAGGTGA
TGCAACATACGGAAAACTTACCCTTAAATTTATTTGCACTACTGGAAAACTACCTGTTCCATGGCCAACA
CTTGTCACTACTTTCACTTATGGTGTTCAATGCTTTTCAAGATACCCAGATCATATGAAACGGCATGACT
TTTTCAAGAGTGCCATGCCCGAAGGTTATGTACAGGAAAGAACTATATTTTTCAAAGATGACGGGAACTA
CAAGACACGTGCTGAAGTCAAGTTTGAAGGTGATACCCTTGTTAATAGAATCGAGTTAAAAGGTATTGAT
TTTAAAGAAGATGGAAACATTCTTGGACACAAATTGGAATACAACTATAACTCACACAATGTATACATCA
TGGCAGACAAACAAAAGAATGGAATCAAAGTTAACTTCAAAATTAGACACAACATTGAAGATGGAAGCGT
TCAACTAGCAGACCATTATCAACAAAATACTCCAATTGGCGATGGCCCTGTCCTTTTACCAGACAACCAT
TACCTGTCCACACAATCTGCCCTTTCGAAAGATCCCAACGAAAAGAGAGACCACATGGTCCTTCTTGAGT
TTGTAACAGCTGCTGGGATTACACATGGCATGGATGAACTATACAAATAGGGCGCGCCACTTCTAAATAA
GCGAATTTCTTATGATTTATGATTTTTATTATTAAATAAGTTATAAAAAAAATAAGTGTATACAAATTTT
AAAGTGACTCTTAGGTTTTAAAACGAAAATTCTTATTCTTGAGTAACTCTTTCCTGTAGGTCAGGTTGCT
TTCTCAGGTATAGTATGAGGTCGCTCTTATTGACCACACCTCTACCGGGAATTCGATATCAAGCTTATCG
ATACCGTCGACCTCGAGGGGGGGCCCGGTACCCAATTCGCCCTATAGTGAGTCGTATTACGCGCGCTCAC
TGGCCGTCGTTTTACAACGTCGTGACTGGGAAAACCCTGGCGTTACCCAACTTAATCGCCTTGCAGCACA
TCCCCCTTTCGCCAGCTGGCGTAATAGCGAAGAGGCCCGCACCGATCGCCCTTCCCAACAGTTGCGCAGC
CTGAATGGCGAATGG
[124 nt withheld, positions 3796-3919]
C
[91 nt withheld, positions 3921-4011]
A
[49 nt withheld, positions 4013-4061]
CCTTTGACGTTGGAGTCCACGTTCTTT
[37 nt withheld, positions 4089-4125]
ACCCTATCTCGGTCTATTCTTTTGATTTATAAGGGATTTTGCCGATTTCGGCCTATTGGTTAAAAAATGA
GCTGATTTAACAAAAATTTAACGCGAATTTTAACAAAATATTAACGCTTACAATTTCCTGATGCGGTATT
TTCTCCTTACGCATCTGTGCGGTATTTCACACCGCATAGGGTAATAACTGATATAATTAAATTGAAGCTC
TAATTTGTGAGTTTAGTATACATGCATTTACTTATAATACAGTTTTTTAGTTTTGCTGGCCGCATCTTCT
CAAATATGCTTCCCAGCCTGCTTTTCTGTAACGTTCACCCTCTACCTTAGCATCCCTTCCCTTTGCAAAT
AGTCCTCTTCCAACAATAATAATGTCAGATCCTGTAGAGACCACATCATCCACGGTTCTATACTGTTGAC
CCAATGCGTCTCCCTTGTCATCTAAACCCACACCGGGTGTCATAATCAACCAATCGTAACCTTCATCTCT
TCCACCCATGTCTCTTTGAGCAATAAAGCCGATAACAAAATCTTTGTCGCTCTTCGCAATGTCAACAGTA
CCCTTAGTATATTCTCCAGTAGATAGGGAGCCCTTGCATGACAATTCTGCTAACATCAAAAGGCCTCTAG
GTTCCTTTGTTACTTCTTCTGCCGCCTGCTTCAAACCGCTAACAATACCTGGGCCCACCACACCGTGTGC
ATTCGTAATGTCTGCCCATTCTGCTATTCTGTATACACCCGCAGAGTACTGCAATTTGACTGTATTACCA
ATGTCAGCAAATTTTCTGTCTTCGAAGAGTAAAAAATTGTACTTGGCGGATAATGCCTTTAGCGGCTTAA
CTGTGCCCTCCATGGAAAAATCAGTCAAGATATCCACATGTGTTTTTAGTAAACAAATTTTGGGACCTAA
TGCTTCAACTAACTCCAGTAATTCCTTGGTGGTACGAACATCCAATGAAGCACACAAGTTTGTTTGCTTT
TCGTGCATGATATTAAATAGCTTGGCAGCAACAGGACTAGGATGAGTAGCAGCACGTTCCTTATATGTAG
CTTTCGACATGATTTATCTTCGTTTCCTGCAGGTTTTTGTTCTGTGCAGTTGGGTTAAGAATACTGGGCA
ATTTCATGTTTCTTCAACACTACATATGCGTATATATACCAATCTAAGTCTGTGCTCCTTCCTTCGTTCT
TCCTTCTGTTCGGAGATTACCGAATCAAAAAAATTTCAAGGAAACCGAAATCAAAAAAAAGAATAAAAAA
AAAATGATGAATTGAAAAGGTGGTATGGTGCACTCTCAGTACAATCTGCTCTGATGCCGCATAGTTAAGC
CAGCCCCGACACCCGCCAACACCCGCTGACGCGCCCTGACGGGCTTGTCTGCTCCCGGCATCCGCTTACA
GACAAGCTGTGACCGTCTCCGGGAGCTGCATGTGTCAGAGGTTTTCACCGTCATCACCGAAACGCGCGAG
ACGAAAGGGCCTCGTGATACGCCTATTTTTATAGGTTAATGTCATGATAATAATGGTTTCTTAGACGTCA
GGTGGCACTTTTCGGGGAAATGTGCGCGGAACCCCTATTTGTTTATTTTTCTAAATACATTCAAATATGT
ATCCGCTCATGAGACAATAACCCTGATAAATGCTTCAATAATATTGAAAAAGGAAGAGTATGAGTATTCA
ACATTTCCGTGTCGCCCTTATTCCCTTTTTTGCGGCATTTTGCCTTCCTGTTTTTGCTCACCCAGAAACG
CTGGTGAAAGTAAAAGATGCTGAAGATCAGTTGGGTGCACGAGTGGGTTACATCGAACTGGATCTCAACA
GCGGTAAGATCCTTGAGAGTTTTCGCCCCGAAGAACGTTTTCCAATGATGAGCACTTTTAAAGTTCTGCT
ATGTGGCGCGGTATTATCCCGTATTGACGCCGGGCAAGAGCAACTCGGTCGCCGCATACACTATTCTCAG
AATGACTTGGTTGAGTACTCACCAGTCACAGAAAAGCATCTTACGGATGGCATGACAGTAAGAGAATTAT
GCAGTGCTGCCATAACCATGAGTGATAACACTGCGGCCAACTTACTTCTGACAACGATCGGAGGACCGAA
GGAGCTAACCGCTTTTTTGCACAACATGGGGGATCATGTAACTCGCCTTGATCGTTGGGAACCGGAGCTG
AATGAAGCCATACCAAACGACGAGCGTGACACCACGATGCCTGTAGCAATGGCAACAACGTTGCGCAAAC
TATTAACTGGCGAACTACTTACTCTAGCTTCCCGGCAACAATTAATAGACTGGATGGAGGCGGATAAAGT
TGCAGGACCACTTCTGCGCTCGGCCCTTCCGGCTGGCTGGTTTATTGCTGATAAATCTGGAGCCGGTGAG
CGTGGGTCTCGCGGTATCATTGCAGCACTGGGGCCAGATGGTAAGCCCTCCCGTATCGTAGTTATCTACA
CGACGGGGAGTCAGGCAACTATGGATGAACGAAATAGACAGATCGCTGAGATAGGTGCCTCACTGATTAA
GCATTGGTAACTGTCAGACCAAGTTTACTCATATATACTTTAGATTGATTTAAAACTTCATTTTTAATTT
AAAAGGATCTAGGTGAAGATCCTTTTTGATAATCTCATGACCAAAATCCCTTAACGTGAGTTTTCGTTCC
ACTGAGCGTCAGACCCCGTAGAAAAGATCAAAGGATCTTCTTGAGATCCTTTTTTTCTGCGCGTAATCTG
CTGCTTGCAAACAAAAAAACCACCGCTACCAGCGGTGGTTTGTTTGCCGGATCAAGAGCTACCAACTCTT
TTTCCGAAGGTAACTGGCTTCAGCAGAGCGCAGATACCAAATACTGTTCTTCTAGTGTAGCCGTAGTTAG
GCCACCACTTCAAGAACTCTGTAGCACCGCCTACATACCTCGCTCTGCTAATCCTGTTACCAGTGGCTGC
TGCCAGTGGCGATAAGTCGTGTCTTACCGGGTTGGACTCAAGACGATAGTTACCGGATAAGGCGCAGCGG
TCGGGCTGAACGGGGGGTTCGTGCACACAGCCCAGCTTGGAGCGAACGACCTACACCGAACTGAGATACC
TACAGCGTGAGCTATGAGAAAGCGCCACGCTTCCCGAAGGGAGAAAGGCGGACAGGTATCCGGTAAGCGG
CAGGGTCGGAACAGGAGAGCGCACGAGGGAGCTTCCAGGGGGAAACGCCTGGTATCTTTATAGTCCTGTC
GGGTTTCGCCACCTCTGACTTGAGCGTCGATTTTTGTGATGCTCGTCAGGGGGGCGGAGCCTATGGAAAA
ACGCCAGCAACGCGGCCTTTTTACGGTTCCTGGCCTTTTGCTGGCCTTTTGCTCACATGTTCTTTCCTGC
GTTATCCCCTGATTCTGTGGATAACCGTATTACCGCCTTTGAGTGAGCTGATACCGCTCGCCGCAGCCGA
ACGACCGAGCGCAGCGAGTCAGTGAGCGAGGAAGCGGAAG
